Addgene plasmid #240215: LSAM domain expression plasmid
Purpose: Plasmid for the recombinant expression of the LSAM domain of human legumain in E. coli.
Depositing lab: Elfriede Dall. Depositing organization: University of Salzburg. Publication: Protocol for the recombinant expression and purification of the LSAM domain of human legumain in E. coli. Dahms S, Wieland A, Brandstetter H, Dall E. STAR Protocols, 6, 3, 103991, 19 September 2025 10.1016/j.xpro.2025.103991.
Backbone
  Vector backbone: pET28b(+)
  Vector type: Bacterial Expression
Growth in bacteria
  Bacterial resistance: Kanamycin, 50 μg/mL
  Growth temperature: 37°C
  Growth strain: DH5alpha
  Copy number: Low Copy
Gene/Insert
  Gene/Insert name: LSAM
  Species: H. sapiens (human)
  GenBank ID: Y09862.1
  Entrez Gene: LGMN (a.k.a. AEP, LGMN1, PRSC1)
  Tag / fusion protein: PC1pro (N terminal on insert)
  Cloning method: Restriction Enzyme; 5′ cloning site NcoI (unknown if destroyed); 3′ cloning site XhoI (not destroyed)
  Sequencing primers: 5′ T7 promoter primer; 3′ T7term primer
Terms and licenses: Academic/Nonprofit Terms; Industry Terms: Not Available to Industry
How to cite: LSAM domain expression plasmid was a gift from Elfriede Dall (Addgene plasmid # 240215 ; http://n2t.net/addgene:240215 ; RRID:Addgene_240215)
