[The description below was written by a language model from this plasmid's Addgene catalogue record and pLannotate feature annotations shown in this document.]
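Description:
The LSAM domain expression plasmid is a bacterial expression vector built on pET28b(+) for recombinant production of the LSAM domain of human legumain (LGMN, also known as AEP) in E. coli. It replicates from a ColE1/pBR322-type origin accompanied by the bom site and the rop gene, which keeps copy number low, consistent with the catalogue entry. It is selected with kanamycin through the aph(3')-Ia resistance gene. An f1 origin is also present. The short tetracycline-resistance, AmpR promoter and predicted-protein hits flanking lacI look like backbone remnants picked up by automated annotation rather than functional parts.

The expression cassette follows the standard pET design. A T7 promoter with an adjacent lac operator and the T7 gene 10 ribosome binding site drives the open reading frame, and the plasmid-borne lacI gene supplies repressor, so transcription depends on T7 RNA polymerase and is inducible with IPTG. A T7 terminator closes the unit. The coding region, cloned between NcoI and XhoI, begins with a pelB signal sequence, a leader that normally directs export to the periplasm. Next comes a fragment of human PCSK1 (prohormone convertase 1), which corresponds to the N-terminal "PC1pro" fusion partner listed in the record, and then the legumain fragment encoding LSAM. A histidine tag lies downstream of the insert, annotated as a partial 9xHis match and probably the vector's C-terminal His tag. It would allow metal-affinity purification if it is in frame. The record does not state the role of the PC1pro fusion or whether a cleavage site separates it from LSAM. The short SET1 hit just before the terminator is probably an annotation artefact of vector sequence. The plasmid accompanies a published protocol for expressing and purifying this legumain domain.
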