Features (pLannotate 1.2.2; 21 found; start..end, strand, type, name):
     12..440     +  rep_origin     f1 ori (sequence partly withheld): f1 bacteriophage origin of replication; arrow indicates direction of (+) strand synthesis
    493..550     +  promoter       AmpR promoter (fragment): bla
    559..1374    -  CDS            KanR: aminoglycoside phosphotransferase; aph(3')-Ia; confers resistance to kanamycin in bacteria or G418 (Geneticin®) in eukaryotes
   1496..2084    +  rep_origin     ori: high-copy-number ColE1/pMB1/pBR322/pUC origin of replication
   2270..2409    -  misc_feature   bom: basis of mobility region from pBR322
   2511..2702    -  CDS            rop: Rop protein, which maintains plasmids at low copy number; rop
   2719..3099    +  CDS            YPB1_ECOLX: Protein predicted: Swiss-Prot protein existence level 4. From Escherichia coli.
   3171..3462    -  CDS            TcR (fragment): tetracycline efflux protein; tet; confers resistance to tetracycline
   3477..3498    -  protein_bind   CAP binding site: CAP binding activates transcription in the presence of cAMP. E. coli catabolite activator protein
   3511..4593    -  CDS            lacI: lac repressor; lacI; The lac repressor binds to the lac operator to inhibit transcription in E. coli. This inhibition can be relieved by adding lactose or isopropyl-β-D-thiogalactopyranoside (IPTG).
   4594..4671    -  promoter       lacI promoter: lacI
   4679..4958    -  CDS            TcR (fragment): tetracycline efflux protein; tet; confers resistance to tetracycline
   4980..4998    +  promoter       T7 promoter: promoter for bacteriophage T7 RNA polymerase
   4999..5023    +  protein_bind   lac operator: The lac repressor binds to the lac operator to inhibit transcription in E. coli. This inhibition can be relieved by adding lactose or isopropyl-β-D-thiogalactopyranoside (IPTG). lac repressor encoded by lacI
   5038..5060    +  RBS            RBS: efficient ribosome binding site from bacteriophage T7 gene 10 (Olins and Rangwala, 1989)
   5068..5133    +  sig_peptide    pelB signal sequence: leader peptide for secretion; pelB (fragment)
   5191..5427    +  CDS            PCSK1 (fragment): NEC1_HUMAN - Also known as NEC1. Experimental evidence at protein level: Swiss-Prot protein existence level 1. Involved in the processing of hormone and other protein precursors at sites comprised of pairs of basic amino acid residues. Substrates include POMC, renin, enkephalin, dynorphin, somatostatin, insulin and AGRP. From Homo sapiens (Human).
   5422..5775    +  CDS            LGMN (fragment): LGMN_HUMAN - Also known as PRSC1. Experimental evidence at protein level: Swiss-Prot protein existence level 1. Has a strict specificity for hydrolysis of asparaginyl bonds. Can also cleave aspartyl bonds slowly, especially under acidic conditions. Required for normal lysosomal protein degradation in renal proximal tubules. Required for normal degradation of internalized EGFR. Plays a role in the regulation of cell proliferation via its role in EGFR degradation (By similarity). May be involved in the processing of proteins for MHC class II antigen presentation in the lysosomal/endosomal system
   5788..5805    +  CDS            9xHis (fragment): 9xHis affinity tag
   5815..5864    +  CDS            SET1 (fragment): solubility-enhancement tag derived from T7 phage gene 10B
   5872..5919    +  terminator     T7 terminator: transcription terminator for bacteriophage T7 RNA polymerase
>Addgene plasmid #240215 | LSAM domain expression plasmid | addgene full sequence | sequence record 480841 | Addgene NGS Result
TGGCGAATGGG
[124 nt withheld, positions 12-135]
C
[91 nt withheld, positions 137-227]
A
[49 nt withheld, positions 229-277]
CCTTTGACGTTGGAGTCCACGTTCTTT
[37 nt withheld, positions 305-341]
ACCCTATCTCGGTCTATTCTTTTGATTTATAAGGGATTTTGCCGATTTCGGCCTATTGGTTAAAAAATGA
GCTGATTTAACAAAAATTTAACGCGAATTTTAACAAAATATTAACGCTTACAATTTAGGTGGCACTTTTC
GGGGAAATGTGCGCGGAACCCCTATTTGTTTATTTTTCTAAATACATTCAAATATGTATCCGCTCATGAA
TTAATTCTTAGAAAAACTCATCGAGCATCAAATGAAACTGCAATTTATTCATATCAGGATTATCAATACC
ATATTTTTGAAAAAGCCGTTTCTGTAATGAAGGAGAAAACTCACCGAGGCAGTTCCATAGGATGGCAAGA
TCCTGGTATCGGTCTGCGATTCCGACTCGTCCAACATCAATACAACCTATTAATTTCCCCTCGTCAAAAA
TAAGGTTATCAAGTGAGAAATCACCATGAGTGACGACTGAATCCGGTGAGAATGGCAAAAGTTTATGCAT
TTCTTTCCAGACTTGTTCAACAGGCCAGCCATTACGCTCGTCATCAAAATCACTCGCATCAACCAAACCG
TTATTCATTCGTGATTGCGCCTGAGCGAGACGAAATACGCGATCGCTGTTAAAAGGACAATTACAAACAG
GAATCGAATGCAACCGGCGCAGGAACACTGCCAGCGCATCAACAATATTTTCACCTGAATCAGGATATTC
TTCTAATACCTGGAATGCTGTTTTCCCGGGGATCGCAGTGGTGAGTAACCATGCATCATCAGGAGTACGG
ATAAAATGCTTGATGGTCGGAAGAGGCATAAATTCCGTCAGCCAGTTTAGTCTGACCATCTCATCTGTAA
CATCATTGGCAACGCTACCTTTGCCATGTTTCAGAAACAACTCTGGCGCATCGGGCTTCCCATACAATCG
ATAGATTGTCGCACCTGATTGCCCGACATTATCGCGAGCCCATTTATACCCATATAAATCAGCATCCATG
TTGGAATTTAATCGCGGCCTAGAGCAAGACGTTTCCCGTTGAATATGGCTCATAACACCCCTTGTATTAC
TGTTTATGTAAGCAGACAGTTTTATTGTTCATGACCAAAATCCCTTAACGTGAGTTTTCGTTCCACTGAG
CGTCAGACCCCGTAGAAAAGATCAAAGGATCTTCTTGAGATCCTTTTTTTCTGCGCGTAATCTGCTGCTT
GCAAACAAAAAAACCACCGCTACCAGCGGTGGTTTGTTTGCCGGATCAAGAGCTACCAACTCTTTTTCCG
AAGGTAACTGGCTTCAGCAGAGCGCAGATACCAAATACTGTCCTTCTAGTGTAGCCGTAGTTAGGCCACC
ACTTCAAGAACTCTGTAGCACCGCCTACATACCTCGCTCTGCTAATCCTGTTACCAGTGGCTGCTGCCAG
TGGCGATAAGTCGTGTCTTACCGGGTTGGACTCAAGACGATAGTTACCGGATAAGGCGCAGCGGTCGGGC
TGAACGGGGGGTTCGTGCACACAGCCCAGCTTGGAGCGAACGACCTACACCGAACTGAGATACCTACAGC
GTGAGCTATGAGAAAGCGCCACGCTTCCCGAAGGGAGAAAGGCGGACAGGTATCCGGTAAGCGGCAGGGT
CGGAACAGGAGAGCGCACGAGGGAGCTTCCAGGGGGAAACGCCTGGTATCTTTATAGTCCTGTCGGGTTT
CGCCACCTCTGACTTGAGCGTCGATTTTTGTGATGCTCGTCAGGGGGGCGGAGCCTATGGAAAAACGCCA
GCAACGCGGCCTTTTTACGGTTCCTGGCCTTTTGCTGGCCTTTTGCTCACATGTTCTTTCCTGCGTTATC
CCCTGATTCTGTGGATAACCGTATTACCGCCTTTGAGTGAGCTGATACCGCTCGCCGCAGCCGAACGACC
GAGCGCAGCGAGTCAGTGAGCGAGGAAGCGGAAGAGCGCCTGATGCGGTATTTTCTCCTTACGCATCTGT
GCGGTATTTCACACCGCAATGGTGCACTCTCAGTACAATCTGCTCTGATGCCGCATAGTTAAGCCAGTAT
ACACTCCGCTATCGCTACGTGACTGGGTCATGGCTGCGCCCCGACACCCGCCAACACCCGCTGACGCGCC
CTGACGGGCTTGTCTGCTCCCGGCATCCGCTTACAGACAAGCTGTGACCGTCTCCGGGAGCTGCATGTGT
CAGAGGTTTTCACCGTCATCACCGAAACGCGCGAGGCAGCTGCGGTAAAGCTCATCAGCGTGGTCGTGAA
GCGATTCACAGATGTCTGCCTGTTCATCCGCGTCCAGCTCGTTGAGTTTCTCCAGAAGCGTTAATGTCTG
GCTTCTGATAAAGCGGGCCATGTTAAGGGCGGTTTTTTCCTGTTTGGTCACTGATGCCTCCGTGTAAGGG
GGATTTCTGTTCATGGGGGTAATGATACCGATGAAACGAGAGAGGATGCTCACGATACGGGTTACTGATG
ATGAACATGCCCGGTTACTGGAACGTTGTGAGGGTAAACAACTGGCGGTATGGATGCGGCGGGACCAGAG
AAAAATCACTCAGGGTCAATGCCAGCGCTTCGTTAATACAGATGTAGGTGTTCCACAGGGTAGCCAGCAG
CATCCTGCGATGCAGATCCGGAACATAATGGTGCAGGGCGCTGACTTCCGCGTTTCCAGACTTTACGAAA
CACGGAAACCGAAGACCATTCATGTTGTTGCTCAGGTCGCAGACGTTTTGCAGCAGCAGTCGCTTCACGT
TCGCTCGCGTATCGGTGATTCATTCTGCTAACCAGTAAGGCAACCCCGCCAGCCTAGCCGGGTCCTCAAC
GACAGGAGCACGATCATGCGCACCCGTGGGGCCGCCATGCCGGCGATAATGGCCTGCTTCTCGCCGAAAC
GTTTGGTGGCGGGACCAGTGACGAAGGCTTGAGCGAGGGCGTGCAAGATTCCGAATACCGCAAGCGACAG
GCCGATCATCGTCGCGCTCCAGCGAAAGCGGTCCTCGCCGAAAATGACCCAGAGCGCTGCCGGCACCTGT
CCTACGAGTTGCATGATAAAGAAGACAGTCATAAGTGCGGCGACGATAGTCATGCCCCGCGCCCACCGGA
AGGAGCTGACTGGGTTGAAGGCTCTCAAGGGCATCGGTCGAGATCCCGGTGCCTAATGAGTGAGCTAACT
TACATTAATTGCGTTGCGCTCACTGCCCGCTTTCCAGTCGGGAAACCTGTCGTGCCAGCTGCATTAATGA
ATCGGCCAACGCGCGGGGAGAGGCGGTTTGCGTATTGGGCGCCAGGGTGGTTTTTCTTTTCACCAGTGAG
ACGGGCAACAGCTGATTGCCCTTCACCGCCTGGCCCTGAGAGAGTTGCAGCAAGCGGTCCACGCTGGTTT
GCCCCAGCAGGCGAAAATCCTGTTTGATGGTGGTTAACGGCGGGATATAACATGAGCTGTCTTCGGTATC
GTCGTATCCCACTACCGAGATATCCGCACCAACGCGCAGCCCGGACTCGGTAATGGCGCGCATTGCGCCC
AGCGCCATCTGATCGTTGGCAACCAGCATCGCAGTGGGAACGATGCCCTCATTCAGCATTTGCATGGTTT
GTTGAAAACCGGACATGGCACTCCAGTCGCCTTCCCGTTCCGCTATCGGCTGAATTTGATTGCGAGTGAG
ATATTTATGCCAGCCAGCCAGACGCAGACGCGCCGAGACAGAACTTAATGGGCCCGCTAACAGCGCGATT
TGCTGGTGACCCAATGCGACCAGATGCTCCACGCCCAGTCGCGTACCGTCTTCATGGGAGAAAATAATAC
TGTTGATGGGTGTCTGGTCAGAGACATCAAGAAATAACGCCGGAACATTAGTGCAGGCAGCTTCCACAGC
AATGGCATCCTGGTCATCCAGCGGATAGTTAATGATCAGCCCACTGACGCGTTGCGCGAGAAGATTGTGC
ACCGCCGCTTTACAGGCTTCGACGCCGCTTCGTTCTACCATCGACACCACCACGCTGGCACCCAGTTGAT
CGGCGCGAGATTTAATCGCCGCGACAATTTGCGACGGCGCGTGCAGGGCCAGACTGGAGGTGGCAACGCC
AATCAGCAACGACTGTTTGCCCGCCAGTTGTTGTGCCACGCGGTTGGGAATGTAATTCAGCTCCGCCATC
GCCGCTTCCACTTTTTCCCGCGTTTTCGCAGAAACGTGGCTGGCCTGGTTCACCACGCGGGAAACGGTCT
GATAAGAGACACCGGCATACTCTGCGACATCGTATAACGTTACTGGTTTCACATTCACCACCCTGAATTG
ACTCTCTTCCGGGCGCTATCATGCCATACCGCGAAAGGTTTTGCGCCATTCGATGGTGTCCGGGATCTCG
ACGCTCTCCCTTATGCGACTCCTGCATTAGGAAGCAGCCCAGTAGTAGGTTGAGGCCGTTGAGCACCGCC
GCCGCAAGGAATGGTGCATGCAAGGAGATGGCGCCCAACAGTCCCCCGGCCACGGGGCCTGCCACCATAC
CCACGCCGAAACAAGCGCTCATGAGCCCGAAGTGGCGAGCCCGATCTTCCCCATCGGTGATGTCGGCGAT
ATAGGCGCCAGCAACCGCACCTGTGGCGCCGGTGATGCCGGCCACGATGCGTCCGGCGTAGAGGATCGAG
ATCTCGATCCCGCGAAATTAATACGACTCACTATAGGGGAATTGTGAGCGGATAACAATTCCCCTCTAGA
AATAATTTTGTTTAACTTTAAGAAGGAGATATACATATGAAATACCTGCTGCCGACCGCTGCTGCTGGTC
TGCTGCTCCTCGCTGCCCAGCCGGCCATGGCCCAGGGTAGCCATCACCATCATCATCATAGCGGTGAAAA
TGCATTTTATAATGGTGGTCAGCGTCAGTTTGTTAATGAATGGGCAGCAGAAATTCCTGGTGGTCCGGAA
GCAGCCAGCGCAATTGCCGAAGAACTGGGTTATGATCTGCTGGGTCAGATTGGTAGCCTGGAAAATCATT
ACCTGTTCAAGCTGAAAAACCATCCGGCACGTTCTGCAGCGAGCGCATTTCATATTACCAAACGTCTGTC
AGATGATGATCGTGTTATTTGGGCAGAACAGCAGTATGAAAAAGAAAATCTGTATTTTCAGGGTGACCTG
GAAGAAAGTCGCCAGCTGACCGAAGAAATTCAGCGTCATCTGGATGCACGTCATCTGATTGAAAAATCAG
TGCGTAAAATTGTTAGCCTGCTGGCAGCAAGCGAAGCAGAAGTTGAACAGCTGCTGAGCGAACGTGCACC
GCTGACAGGTCATAGCTGTTATCCGGAAGCACTGCTGCATTTTCGTACCCATTGTTTTAATTGGCATAGC
CCGACCTATGAATATGCACTGCGCCATCTGTATGTTCTGGTTAATCTGTGTGAAAAACCGTATCCGCTGC
ATCGTATTAAACTGAGCATGGATCATGTTTGCCTGGGCCATTATTGATAACTCGAGCACCACCACCACCA
CCACTGAGATCCGGCTGCTAACAAAGCCCGAAAGGAAGCTGAGTTGGCTGCTGCCACCGCTGAGCAATAA
CTAGCATAACCCCTTGGGGCCTCTAAACGGGTCTTGAGGGGTTTTTTGCTGAAAGGAGGAACTATATCCG
GAT
